Addgene plasmid #86718: pBN154
Purpose: FLP/Frt dual color reporter for C. elegans
Depositing lab: Peter Askjaer. Depositing organization: Centro Andaluz de Biologia del Desarrollo (CABD). Publication: An Efficient FLP-Based Toolkit for Spatiotemporal Control of Gene Expression in Caenorhabditis elegans. Munoz-Jimenez C, Ayuso C, Dobrzynska A, Torres-Mendez A, Ruiz PC, Askjaer P. Genetics. 2017 Aug;206(4):1763-1778. doi: 10.1534/genetics.117.201012. Epub 2017 Jun 23. PubMed 28646043.
Backbone
  Vector backbone: pBN8
  Vector type: Worm Expression
Growth in bacteria
  Bacterial resistance: Ampicillin, 100 μg/mL
  Growth temperature: 37°C
  Growth strain: DH5alpha
  Copy number: High Copy
Gene/Insert
  Gene/Insert name: Phsp16.41::FRT::mCh::his-58::FRT::gfp::his-58
  Species: C. elegans (nematode)
  Cloning method: Restriction Enzyme; 5′ cloning site unknown (unknown if destroyed); 3′ cloning site unknown (unknown if destroyed)
  Sequencing primers: 5′ unknown
Terms and licenses: Academic/Nonprofit Terms; Industry Terms: Not Available to Industry
How to cite: pBN154 was a gift from Peter Askjaer (Addgene plasmid # 86718 ; http://n2t.net/addgene:86718 ; RRID:Addgene_86718)
