[The description below was written by a language model from this plasmid's Addgene catalogue record and pLannotate feature annotations shown in this document.]
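Description:
pBN154 is a C. elegans expression plasmid built on the pBN8 backbone that serves as a dual-colour reporter of FLP recombinase activity. In bacteria it is maintained as a high-copy plasmid through a ColE1/pUC-type origin and selected with ampicillin via the β-lactamase gene. The feature table also shows a complete unc-119 coding sequence, the standard worm marker used to identify transformants by rescue of unc-119 mutants. Fragments of other C. elegans genes lie on either side of the cargo. These may be genomic homology arms for single-copy insertion, but the record does not state the integration strategy.

The payload is recorded as Phsp16.41::FRT::mCh::his-58::FRT::gfp::his-58. A heat-shock promoter drives the cassette; the annotation detects a short hsp-16 family fragment next to it. Downstream of the promoter, a minimal FRT site precedes mCherry fused to a histone H2B. The automated annotation labels this histone his-11, a near-identical H2B, whereas the catalogue calls it his-58. A second FRT in the same orientation follows, and then a GFP variant fused to the same histone. The roughly 470 bp between the first histone and the second FRT is unannotated. It presumably carries a 3′ terminating region that stops read-through into GFP, although this is not stated.

Without FLP, heat shock produces red chromatin-bound fluorescence in nuclei. Where FLP is expressed, recombination between the two FRT sites excises the mCherry::H2B cassette and places GFP::H2B directly under the promoter, so nuclei switch from red to green. This readout lets users assess the efficiency and tissue specificity of FLP driver lines, as part of a toolkit for spatiotemporal control of gene expression in worms.
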