Features (pLannotate 1.2.2; 21 found; start..end, strand, type, name):
    387..420     -  protein_bind   FRT (minimal): supports FLP-mediated excision but not integration (Turan and Bode, 2011) FLP recombinase from the Saccharomyces cerevisiae 2μ plasmid
    456..511     -  misc_feature   MCS (fragment): pBluescript multiple cloning site
    867..917     +  CDS            hsp-16.1 (fragment): HSP11_CAEEL - Also known as hsp16-1b. Experimental evidence at transcript level: Swiss-Prot protein existence level 2. From Caenorhabditis elegans.
    915..949     +  misc_feature   MCS (fragment): pUC18/19 multiple cloning site
   1377..2219    -  CDS            unc-119: UN119_CAEEL - Experimental evidence at protein level: Swiss-Prot protein existence level 1. Myristoyl-binding protein that acts as a cargo adapter: specifically binds the myristoyl moiety of a subset of N-terminally myristoylated proteins and is required for their localization. Plays a key role in ciliary membrane localization of proteins. Required for the establishment or function of the nervous system. From Caenorhabditis elegans.
   2330..2347    +  misc_feature   P element 5' end (fragment): No description available
   3221..3436    +  CDS            GSLG1_CAEEL (fragment): Experimental evidence at protein level: Swiss-Prot protein existence level 1. From Caenorhabditis elegans.
   4695..5283    -  rep_origin     ori: high-copy-number ColE1/pMB1/pBR322/pUC origin of replication
   5454..6314    -  CDS            AmpR: β-lactamase; bla; confers resistance to ampicillin, carbenicillin, and related antibiotics
   6315..6419    -  promoter       AmpR promoter: bla
   6514..6549    +  CDS            rop (fragment): Rop protein, which maintains plasmids at low copy number; rop
   6651..6750    +  misc_feature   bom (fragment): basis of mobility region from pBR322
   6756..6892    -  CDS            lacZα (fragment): LacZα fragment of β-galactosidase; lacZ fragment
   8448..8600    -  CDS            aex-5 (fragment): AEX5_CAEEL - Also known as kpc-3 From Caenorhabditis elegans.
   9152..9517    -  CDS            his-11: H2B1_CAEEL - Experimental evidence at protein level: Swiss-Prot protein existence level 1. Core component of nucleosome. Nucleosomes wrap and compact DNA into chromatin, limiting DNA accessibility to the cellular machineries which require DNA as a template. Histones thereby play a central role in transcription regulation, DNA repair, DNA replication and chromosomal stability. DNA accessibility is regulated via a complex set of post-translational modifications of histones, also called histone code, and nucleosome remodeling. From Caenorhabditis elegans.
   9518..9542    -  misc_feature   MCS (fragment): pBluescript multiple cloning site
   9572..10432   -  CDS            sg25: sg25 is a basic (constitutively fluorescent) green fluorescent protein published in 1997, derived from Aequorea victoria.
  10452..10485   -  protein_bind   FRT (minimal): supports FLP-mediated excision but not integration (Turan and Bode, 2011) FLP recombinase from the Saccharomyces cerevisiae 2μ plasmid
  10960..11325   -  CDS            his-11: H2B1_CAEEL - Experimental evidence at protein level: Swiss-Prot protein existence level 1. Core component of nucleosome. Nucleosomes wrap and compact DNA into chromatin, limiting DNA accessibility to the cellular machineries which require DNA as a template. Histones thereby play a central role in transcription regulation, DNA repair, DNA replication and chromosomal stability. DNA accessibility is regulated via a complex set of post-translational modifications of histones, also called histone code, and nucleosome remodeling. From Caenorhabditis elegans.
  11326..11350   -  misc_feature   MCS (fragment): pBluescript multiple cloning site
  11353..376     -  CDS            mCherry (across the origin): mCherry is a basic (constitutively fluorescent) red fluorescent protein published in 2004, derived from Discosoma sp.. It is reported to be a very rapidly-maturing monomer with low acid sensitivity.
>Addgene plasmid #86718 | pBN154 | addgene full sequence | sequence record 170553 | Addgene NGS Result
CTCCTCCGTCTTCAAAATTCATTACGCGTTCCCACTTAAAACCCTCCGGGAATGAAAGTTTCAAATAATC
TGGTATATCTGCCGGATGTTTAACATAAGCTTTACTTCCATACATGAACTGTGGAGAGAGGATGTCCCAG
GCGAATGGTAATGGTCCGCCTTTAGTTACCTGAAAATTTAAATAATCAGGGTTAGTTAGTATATATATGT
TTAAACTTACCTTTAGTTTTGCGGTTTGTGTTCCCTCATATGGTCGGCCTTCTCCTTCACCTTCAATTTC
AAACTCATGCCCATTGACAGATCCCTCCATATGCACCTTGAAACGCATAAACTCTTTAATAATTGCCATG
TTATCTTCTTCACCCTTTGAGACCATTTTTGGATCCGAAGTTCCTATACTTTCTAGAGAATAGGAACTTC
GTAAGCCTGCTTTTTTGTACGCGGCCGCCTGCAGGTCGAGGTCGACGGTATCGATAAGCTTGATATCGAA
TTCCTGCAGCCCGGGGGATCCGATGAGGATTTTCGAAGTTTTTTAGATGCACTAGAACAAAGCGTGTTGG
CTTCCTCTGAGCCCGCTTTCCTTATATACCCGCATTCTGCAGCCTTACAGAATGTTCTAGAAGGTCCTAG
ATGCATTCGTTTGAAAATACTCCCGGTGGGTGCAAAGAGACGCAGACGGAAAATGTATCTGGGTCTCTTT
ATTGTGTACACTACTTTTCCATGTACCGAATGTGAGTCGCCCTCCTTTTGCAACAAGCAGCTCGAATGTT
CTAGAAAAAGGTGGAAAATAGTATAAATACCGTTGAAAATAAATACCGAACAACATTTGCTCTAATTGTG
AAATTAGAAATCTTCAAACTATAATCATGTCACTTTACCACTATTTCCGTCCAGCTCAACGTTCCGTTTT
TGGTGATCCTCTAGAGTCGACCTGCAGGCATGCAAGCTTGGCGGCCGCTACCTGCAGGATATCTGGATCC
ACGAAGCTTCCCATGGTGACGTCACCGGTTCTAGATACCTAGGTGAGCTCTGGTACCCTCTAGTCAAGGC
CTTAAGTGAGTCGTATTACGTAGCCCGGGCCTAGTTCTAGACATTCTCTAATGAAAAAATCTTTCAGTTG
AAATTGAAAATGAGTTAAAGTTGGAGTTTTTATTGAAAACAGATTTCCGTGTGATTAGTGTTTTTAGCGA
GTGTGACAGGACAGCGAAAAAATATAGAAACAAGGGGGGAACTGAAAAGCTTAGGAATGCATTGAACATG
AGAAGGGGAAGGGGAAGGAACAAACTAGACAGGAATTATTGGAATTTAATCACATTTGGAGTTTTTTTTC
TATTCGACAGAATAATTATCCAGAACATTTTTGTATTAAATATTTATGCATCATATGAGTAGTCGGCTTT
GTTGTGCATGACGAGTTTGTTATCGACGAAATAGAAGCTGTCAGAACGAGTCTCGTTTGGATTGTTGATC
ATGTCGTCCACTGAAAAAGAGATTAGTCTTTTGAATTGTACTTTTTAGAATAATGACTCACTGAGTTGTT
GAGAGAGTTGAGGGAACTCATAGATATGTTCACAGTTGTTTCGTGAATTCGGAATACAGAATCCGAATTC
AAAGTCAAAACACTTCAGAAGGCGATCTTTGAAGAAGTGACGTTCGATCATTCGGAAATGATGGATTGGG
ATGTCTCCTACTTTGAATTCCACAGTTGCTCCGACCGTTTTGAGTTTCAAAAAGTTTGGAGCAAATCTAT
AACGCACGTATCTTGCCGACTCCTGTGGCGACTCATCATTCTCCTGATCGTTCTCCGGTTTGGCGATCTC
GAAAAGCACTTGCTCAGTGTCCAGATCACGGATTTGGAACTTGGTGAACTCGATGTTATAGATGTTCGCA
GATGGGGAGCATAAGAATCCTAAATTTATGTTTTAAACTGAAATCCAAAGGGAGCAAGATACCTTGAGTG
ATTCCCGGAAGTGCTAAAACGTCGTTCGGAGTGATTTGAGCTTTCTTCGCAAGCTCCGATTCCGTTGTGA
TTCCTTGTTCGGTGCTTGGTGGTGGCCGTGGCATCTGGAAATATGGAAAAGTTCAACAAAAAGAAAAGAG
AAAAGAATGAAATCGGATATCAAGAGTTAGTTGAGCGGTTTCTCTAGTTTTCTGAGTCTCACCTGCGACG
GGAAGGTCGCCGAGCCGGGTGGAATCGATCGTTGTTGCTCGGCTTTCATATCGGTTTGGTTGGAAGCGGC
TGAAAACGGAAAGAAGTGGAAGAAGGAAAAGAGTGTGGTGTGACAGGAAAATGGTAATTAGAGGGTGCCA
AATAACCAGCTATATTTTGTTTTTTTTTGAAAACATTTTTAAAAAGAAAAATACGATAATGATATCAGAT
GGATTTCCGGAAAACTGGTATGAAAAATTTCAACCTTTTTGAGTACATGTAATCAAAATACACTTTGTAA
ATTATCATTTTTATTGAAACTCCACCATTTTTCTATTTATAACGCTAATAATTTGAAAAAGAAACCTATT
GCGAACCGCGGGGTGAATCCCAAAAACGAATGCGTTTTGGTGGAGTGATTGATTCGAATCGAAGAAGAAA
AAGAAGAAGACGTGGAATAGAGAGCTCACTCTTAACCGAGCAGCACACACCGACAGAAAAAAAAATGAAA
TGAATGAGGGTCTTCTTCTTCTTCTTCTTCGAATGATTGACAGAAATGGGAAAAAGAGGAAGATTGAGAA
GGGAAAAAGGAAGGAGAAAAGAAGCAGAAGAAGACGTCAGAGAGGAGAGGAACGAGCGGAAAAGCAGCGG
GCGCAAGTCATAGAAGTAGCAGAGCTGGGGAGAAGAAGACACTATCCAAGAAAGGAATGACGAGAGAGTA
TGCAAAGGGGTATAGGGTGCAGACAGAATAGGAACAGAATAACAGATGATGAGCCAAGAAGAGTTGAAAA
GGGCGATGAATTTGTCATGTAACTTAATTTGGGTCAATTTGAGCATGATGAATTGAAATCATCCCTTGTT
GGGAGTTAATAACCGGTTTGTTATCAGAAACCCTGTAATAGAAGGGCGCCCTAACTTTGAGCCAATTCAT
CCCGGTTTCTGTCAAATATATCAAAAAGTGGTCAACTGACAAATTGTTTTTGATATTATAATAAACATTT
TATCCGTTAACAATTTTCGAATACTTTTTACAAGGACTTGGATAAATTGGCTCAAAGACGAAGTGAGTTT
GCTACCATCATGGAATCAGGAGGACATTTCGACAATGTCATATAATGTTTGAAAAATGATTTTAACAAGG
GTCTCATTCGAGATAAGCAATGCTCTGAGCAAGTGGCTCGTCGTCTTCAAGAATCTCTTGTTGATATTCA
TTTGGATCCTGTTTTGCACGAAGCATGTGCCATGGATATTCAGAGTTTTTGCAAAAAAGTTCCGCCAGGT
CAAACAATCTTTTTAATTTTTATATGATACTTCGGGTGTATTTTTCTTCTTTTTCCTGTTCATTTTCGCT
TTTTTCTCACTTTTTTGTAACAAAATCTCTCACTTTTCTGTAAGTCTTAACAAAAGTTCAATTGGCTCGA
TCAAGTAAAATTTCGGCCGTATGAACGTTTTCAAAGGTTTTCATTTTTTTTTAAGTTCATTCACAATATC
ATGAATCTCTCGTCCTTTGGTTTCCGGTAAGTAGCGAAATAATATAAGCATACTTATAAATGAAGGAATT
GAATATAGAATAAGGAAAGCATAACTACCAATAACGGAATATAGAGGTAATACTGTAAATGTACTGATAA
CCACCATTACAGTATTCATTGAATATGCCACAGATTGAGCAATACTACGATGTTTTTGAGGTACCAGTTC
AGAGGATATAAACCACGAAATTGGACCAACTCCAGTTCTGAAATTTCATTATTCGATTAAATCAAAATAT
ATTTGAAAAACCTCACCCATAAGTATAACCGTAGATGATCAATGCAACTAGGCATCCGTATTTCATCGGG
TCAATCAGAATACGTATTTTTGCGAAGAATACGAATGCAATTAGAGCTAAATTATTGAGAAATGTGAAGA
GAAGGAGAAGCTTGCGTCGACCAACTCTGTAAACTTATTCATACAATTTTGTCTTCAAATTTTGAACGTT
TAAAACTATCTTATTCAATGAGTTAGCGGGTTTTTATAGTGAGTTAGTTCACGATTATCTAATAAAACTA
TGTCCAAACATCCTAACTGCGACCGTATTCTCACTAACTCGTCTTAAAAACGTTGAGATTATTTTAAACC
CTTCTTCAGTACAACTACAGTACTGATGCACAAATACAATAATAATAATACATTCAGACATACTCTGAAC
AATGTAACTTGTTTTTGTTATACTGTGGTAACATTTATTGAAATGAAATATAACCTTACTTTTCAATCAC
AATTCCACCAGTAATTGTTCCAGAAACATAAGCTAAACCCATTGCAGTTGTACTCCATTCAGCAATTTCT
GACTCAACATTTGCATTTTCTAGAAAGAAAGTAGAGGATAAAAGAAGAGCCCATAATCCGACAGGGCCCT
GTGAAATTGTTATCCGCTGGTATCAGCTCACTCAAAGGCGGTAATACGGTTATCCACAGAATCAGGGGAT
AACGCAGGAAAGAACATGTGAGCAAAAGGCCAGCAAAAGACCAGGAACCGTAAAAAGGCCGCGTTGCTGG
CGTTTTTCCATAGGCTCCGCCCCCCTGACGAGCATCACAAAAATCGACGCTCAAGTCAGAGGTGGCGAAA
CCCGACAGGACTATAAAGATACCAGGCGTTTCCCCCTGGAAGCTCCCTCGTGCGCTCTCCTGTTCCGACC
CTGCCGCTTACCGGATACCTGTCCGCCTTTCTCCCTTCGGGAAGCGTGGCGCTTTCTCATAGCTCACGCT
GTAGGTATCTCAGTTCGGTGTAGGTCGTTCGCTCCAAGCTGGGCTGTGTGCACGAACCCCCCGTTCAGCC
CGACCGCTGCGCCTTATCCGGTAACTATCGTCTTGAGTCCAACCCGGTAAGACACGACTTATCGCCACTG
GCAGCAGCCACTGGTAACAGGATTAGCAGAGCGAGGTATGTAGGCGGTGCTACAGAGTTCTTGAAGTGGT
GGCCTAACTACGGCTACACTAGAAGAACAGTATTTGGTATCTGCGCTCTGCTGAAGCCAGTTACCTTCGG
AAAAAGAGTTGGTAGCTCTTGATCCGGCAAACAAACCACCGCTGGTAGCGGTGGTTTTTTTGTTTGCAAG
CAGCAGATTACGCGCAGAAAAAAAGGATCTCAAGAAGATCCTTTGATCTTTTCTACGGGGTCTGACGCTC
AGTGGAACGAAAACTCACGTTAAGGGATTTTGGTCATGAGATTATCAAAAAGGATCTTCACCTAGATCCT
TTTAAATTAAAAATGAAGTTTTAAATCAATCTAAAGTATATATGAGTAAACTTGGTCTGACAGTTACCAA
TGCTTAATCAGTGAGGCACCTATCTCAGCGATCTGTCTATTTCGTTCATCCATAGTTGCCTGACTCCCCG
TCGTGTAGATAACTACGATACGGGAGGGCTTACCATCTGACCCCAGTGCTGCAATGATACCGCGAGACCC
ACGCTCACCGGCTCCAGATTTATCAGCAATAAACCAGCCAGCCGGAAGGGCCGAGCGCAGAAGTGGTCCT
GCAACTTTATCCGCCTCCATCCAGTCTATTAATTGTTGCCGGGAAGCTAGAGTAAGTAGTTCGCCAGTTA
ATAGTTTGCGCAACGTTGTTGCCATTGCTACAGGCATCGTGGTGTCACGCTCGTCGTTTGGTATGGCTTC
ATTCAGCTCCGGTTCCCAACGATCAAGGCGAGTTACATGATCCCCCATGTTGTGCAAAAAAGCGGTTAGC
TCCTTCGGTCCTCCGATCGTTGTCAGAAGTAAGTTGGCCGCAGTGTTATCACTCATGGTTATGGCAGCAC
TGCATAATTCTCTTACTGTCATGCCATCCGTAAGATGCTTTTCTGTGACTGGTGAGTACTCAACCAAGTC
ATTCTGAGAATAGTGTATGCGGCGACCGAGTTGCTCTTGCCCGGCGTCAATACGGGATAATACCGCGCCA
CATAGCAGAACTTTAAAAGTGCTCATCATTGGAAAACGTTCTTCGGGGCGAAAACTCTCAAGGATCTTAC
CGCTGTTGAGATCCAGTTCGATGTAACCCACTCGTGCACCCAACTGATCTTCAGCATCTTTTACTTTCAC
CAGCGTTTCTGGGTGAGCAAAAACAGGAAGGCAAAATGCCGCAAAAAAGGGAATAAGGGCGACACGGAAA
TGTTGAATACTCATACTCTTCCTTTTTCAATATTATTGAAGCATTTATCAGGGTTATTGTCTCATGAGCG
GATACATATTTGAATGTATTTAGAAAAATAAACAAATAGGGGTTCCGCGCACATTTCCCCGAAAAGTGCC
ACCTGACGTCTAAGAAACCATTATTATCATGACATTAACCTATAAAAATAGGCGTATCACGAGGCCCTTT
CGTCTCGCGCGTTTCGGTGATGACGGTGAAAACCTCTGACACATGCAGCTCCCGGAGACGGTCACAGCTT
GTCTGTAAGCGGATGCCGGGAGCAGACAAGCCCGTCAGGGCGCGTCAGCGGGTGTTGGCGGGTGTCGGGG
CTGGCTTAACTATGCGGCATCAGAGCAGATTGCACTGAGAGTGCACCATATGCGGTGTGAAATACCGCAC
AGATGCGTAAGGAGAAAATACCGCATCAGGCGCCATTCGCCATTCAGGCTGCGCAACTGTTGGGAAGGGC
GATCGGTGCGGGCCTCTTCGCTATTACGCCAGCTGGCGAAAGGGGGATGTGCTGCAAGGCGATTAAGTTG
GGTAACGCCAGGGTTTTCCCCAGTCACGACGTCACAGCACGTGTGTTTTTGAACACGGCGATATGTATCT
GTAGATCATCCCCAATTTTCAACAATGAATCTAAATACTGAACTTTTTGTGTAATCTTTAGTGCAGAAAA
ATGACCAAAATCAGCGATTTTCCGATTATACCCAAAATATCTCAGCTCAATGAGCACCTATAAAAATGTA
AAAATAAAGAAAGTAGTCGAACCATATTTTGTAAAGGCTAAAAAACTGAATAAATTTTTATCCATCCAGC
GCGGCGTTACAATCCGTGGCCCATGTCACGCACGGCTTTCAAAGAAAAAAAAACAGTCTGTTTGCGCGAC
ATCGATCTGGCAAAAATCCTAAAAACGACTATGCGTGGCTCACTTTATATTAATATGAAAAATACAAACT
TGGTGGTGCAGGTGCTGCAGAGGCCATCGATGAAGAAGTGGAGGCCTTGTTGTCGATCTACAAAATTGTA
TGGTTGTTTGAGATTTTCCTTGAAACGCTCTCAATCTTGGATATGATATAAATTCTGGATAAGATATGAT
GGATATGATCTATGTTTGATAGAGTGCATTTGAAAGGATAACGGCCCTGCAGACATTTTTGAAAAAATAA
CAAACATTTAATTTTCTCACTCGTTTAGGCTATTCCCCTATTTTTGATATTCCTTCGCACATATGAAAAC
TACTTTTTTTCGAAACTGTTAACTCCAGAATTTATAAATCTATAGCCCTTACTTGATTATTTATTATCAT
GGTTACTCACCTCATGTCTCTTTCTCTTTTCAAGAAGTCTTCGTTCATATCTGTTGTCTCTTTCCTCCTT
TTGAATCTCTGCTTTGCTCTTCGCCATTGTTTCCTGAAAATAATGTAACTTGAATTGTGTAATATACTTT
TTTAATTTGAATTTGGCTTGTAACGCGGAATCACTACGTGCGGGATCATTTCTTACTAGAAAACCCAGAA
AATGCCATATTTCACTTATCTCGGGGTCATTTCTAATTAGAAAAGCTACAAAAACCATTTCTAATTACGG
TGACTTTAGAACTGGTCGAAATAGCTAATTAGAAATGGGTTTTTGCTAATTAGAGGTGACTCTATGTTAT
CTGAGTAAGCCTCGTTTGTATGTAAACTCACAGTACTAATAAATGCAAGACACCCGGGTTTGTCTAGATA
TGAAATAATTGAAATATCAATTCTGACAGACAATAATGGTAATCTTGATAAGGAGTTCCACGCCCAGGAG
AACACGTTAGTTTTCTTGTTTTTGATTGCGTGCGTTATTTTGGAGAAAAACTCGATTTTTTACAAAATAA
TTTTTTGAAAGGAACACTGTTCAATAAGTTTTGTCTTTTTTCTCAGTTGTGATACGGTTTTTTATTCTTT
TTTGTAGTTATACAGAAGACCGTTACGAAACAGACTGATATCGAAACAAACACTGATCTTACTTGCACTT
ATAATACGACTCACTAGTAGGAACAGTTATGTTTGGTATATTGGGAATGTATTCTGTCATTTAAGGCAAA
AACCCCATAGACACTACTCCACTTTCAAATTATCAACTTCTACTCACCTTCCACTGAGCCTCAAACCCAA
ACCTTCTTCCGATCTTTCTTGCATCGTGCTCATCAATACTTGTGATTTTAGCAAGAAAAACGCCGTCCTC
GAAATCTTGACAAACAATAGGGGAAACCCCAAAAAGCAAAAGCAGGAAAATTAATTTCATAAACTTTCAC
TTGATTGAAAAATTCCAAAAATACTCCAAAACTTTTTCACGATGAGCATGATTTGACGTCATGAGAGGCC
CAGACGTGCGAAGAAATAAAAATTGCGGTCATAAACTGAAACGTAACATATGATAAGGTATTTTGTGTGC
GGTTTTTTCTATGATGTTTCAAAAAAATTTATCAGAAGTAAAAAACATAAGAAGTGTACACAGAACATTG
TGTAGATTTTGGGATAGAATTATTATTAATGGGGGGAGGGAGCACAATTTTTTTCGACTTTTTATTACGA
ATTAATTCTATTTTTGAATCTACACAATTTCATTGTTAGAGGTGACTTAAAAGAAGCTAAAAAACAAAGA
AATTAAGAGAAGTTTTTTGATAATAACAAAAATAGGGGGTGGGAGCACAGGGAGAAAGAGCATGTAGGGA
TGTTGAAGAGTAATTGGACTTAGAAGTCAGAGGCACGGGCGCGAGATGGCGATCTGATGACAGCGGCCGA
TGCGGAGCTTCGCGATGCGCTAGCTCCACGCGTTGCAGATCCACTAGTTTACTTGCTGGAAGTGTACTTG
GTGACGGCCTTGGTTCCCTCAGACACGGCGTGCTTGGCAAGTTCTCCTGGGAGAATCAAACGGACAGCGG
TTTGAATTTCGCGGGATGAGATCGTTGAGCGTTTGTTGTAATGAGCAAGACGGGAAGCTTCCGAAGCGAT
GCGTTCGAATACATCGTTGACGAAGGAGTTCATGATAGACATGGCCTTGGAGGAGACTCCGGTGTCTGGG
TGAACTTGCTTGAGAACACGGTAGATGTAGACGGAGTACGATTCCTTGCGGGCATGACGTCTCTTCTTTC
CGTCCTTTGGCTTGGCAACGACGGTCTTGGCGGCCTTCTTGGCTCCCTTGGCAGATGGCTTTGGTGGACT
AGTTCTAGAGCGGCCGCCACCGGTGGAGCTCCACCGATCCCCCGGGCATTTGTATAGTTCATCCATGCCA
TGTGTAATCCCAGCAGCTGTTACAAACTCAAGAAGGACCATGTGGTCTCTCTTTTCGTTGGGATCTTTCG
AAAGGGCAGATTGTGTGGACAGGTAATGGTTGTCTGGTAAAAGGACAGGGCCATCGCCAATTGGAGTATT
TTGTTGATAATGGTCTGCTAGTTGAACGCTTCCATCTTCAATGTTGTGTCTAATTTTGAAGTTCTGAAAA
TTTAAATCAGATTAGTTAGTTAGTAAAATCATGTTTAAACTTACAACTTTGATTCCATTCTTTTGTTTGT
CTGCCATGATGTATACATTGTGTGAGTTATAGTTGTATTCCAATTTGTGTCCAAGAATGTTTCCATCTTC
TTTAAAATCAATACCTTTTAACTCGATTCTATTAACAAGGGTATCACCTTCAAACTTGACTTCAGCACCT
GAAAATTTAAATATGTATGGTTAGTTAGTACCGAACTGTTTAAACTTACGTGTCTTGTAGTTCCCGTCAT
CTTTGAAAAATATAGTTCTTTCCTGTACATAACCTTCGGGCATGGCACTCTTGAAAAAGTCATGCCGTTT
CATATGATCTGGGTATCTCGAGAAGCATTGAACACCATAACAGAAAGTAGTGACAAGTGTTGGCTGAAAA
TTTAAATAATCAGGGTTAGTTAGTATATATATGTTTAAACTTACCCATGGAACAGGTAGTTTTCCAGTAG
TGCAAATAAATTTAAGGGTAAGTTTTCCGTATGTTGCATCACCTTCACCCTCTCCACTGACAGAAAATTT
GTGCCCATTAACATCACCATCTAATTCAACAAGAATTGGGACAACTCCAGTGAAAAGTTCTTCTCCTTTA
CTCATTTTTTCTACCGGTACCGAAGTTCCTATACTTTCTAGAGAATAGGAACTTCACGCGCCCAAGCGAG
GACAATTCTCATCGTTCGCCTAATTTCTTTGCTTATTTTTTACTAGTTTTCCTTCCTCCTCTATATATTT
TTATGTTTTCTTTTAAACCTTCCTCCATATTTCTGAATTGAATGTTGTTGCATATTGTGTGTCCTTATTT
CATTTCCATCATCCTTTTGTGTGTTTCCCCCTTCCACCAATTCCCCCCACGTCCTAATGAAATGAAAGCG
AGAAGATAAATAAACTTGCACATTGTGTTCAGATGAGAGGAGCGGAATACGAATTGGGAGACGGAAAGAG
AAAAAAAAATGTTTAGATTTGGATTGAATTAATTTTTTAGAAAGCAAGAAAAAAAACACAAAGAGAATAA
ATAAATAATAGGAAAAAAAACAAATATTCAGTATTTAAAATTTGAAAATTCAACGACGTTGGCGTCGATC
ATCCGGATTACTTGTATGGCCCCTGATCTCTGCAGGTTACTTGCTGGAAGTGTACTTGGTGACGGCCTTG
GTTCCCTCAGACACGGCGTGCTTGGCAAGTTCTCCTGGGAGAATCAAACGGACAGCGGTTTGAATTTCGC
GGGATGAGATCGTTGAGCGTTTGTTGTAATGAGCAAGACGGGAAGCTTCCGAAGCGATGCGTTCGAATAC
ATCGTTGACGAAGGAGTTCATGATAGACATGGCCTTGGAGGAGACTCCGGTGTCTGGGTGAACTTGCTTG
AGAACACGGTAGATGTAGACGGAGTACGATTCCTTGCGGGCATGACGTCTCTTCTTTCCGTCCTTTGGCT
TGGCAACGACGGTCTTGGCGGCCTTCTTGGCTCCCTTGGCAGATGGCTTTGGTGGACTAGTTCTAGAGCG
GCCGCCACCGGTCTTATACAATTCATCCATGCCACCTGTCGAGTGCCGCCCTTCAGCTCTTTCATATTGC
TCAACGATAGTGTAATCCTCGTTGTGGGAGGTGATATCCAGTTTAATATTAACATTGTACGCTCCTGGCA
GCTGAACTGGTTTTTTGGCTTTGTAAGTTGTCTTCACCTGAAAATTTAAATCAGATTAGTTAGTTAGTAA
AATCATGTTTAAACTTACCTCAGCATCGTAATGTCCTCCATCTTTCAATTTAAGACGTTGTTTAATCTCT
CCCTTAAGAGCACCGTCTTCAGGGTACATTCTTTCACTTGAAGCTTCCCATCCCATAGTCTTCTTCTGCA
TAACAGGTCCATCCGAGGGGAAATTCGTTCCTCGAAGTTTGACTTTATAAATAAATTCTCCATCTTGGAG
GCTGAAAATTTAAATATGTATGGTTAGTTAGTACCGAACTGTTTAAACTTACCTTGAGTCTTGCGTCACT
GTAACAA
